Addgene plasmid #121751: IX601: pMVP (L3-L2) FLAG epitope tag + polyA
Purpose: pMVP L3-L2 entry plasmid, contains FLAG epitope tag + polyA for 3- or 4-component MultiSite Gateway Pro assembly. Allows C-term epitope fusion to a gene of interest.
Depositing lab: Christopher Newgard. Depositing organization: Duke University. Publication: Creation of versatile cloning platforms for transgene expression and dCas9-based epigenome editing. Haldeman JM, Conway AE, Arlotto ME, Slentz DH, Muoio DM, Becker TC, Newgard CB. Nucleic Acids Res. 2018 Dec 27. pii: 5264291. doi: 10.1093/nar/gky1286. PubMed 30590691.
Backbone
  Vector backbone: pDONR221 P3-P2
  Backbone manufacturer: Invitrogen
  Backbone size w/o insert (bp): 2555
  Vector type: Synthetic Biology ; pMVP Gateway Entry Plasmid
Growth in bacteria
  Bacterial resistance: Kanamycin, 50 μg/mL
  Growth temperature: 37°C
  Growth strain: DH5alpha
  Copy number: High Copy
Gene/Insert
  Gene/Insert name: FLAG epitope tag + polyA
  Species: Synthetic
  Insert size (bp): 283
  Cloning method: Gateway Cloning
  Sequencing primers: 5′ M13F; 3′ M13R
Terms and licenses: Academic/Nonprofit Terms; Industry Terms: Not Available to Industry
How to cite: IX601: pMVP (L3-L2) FLAG epitope tag + polyA was a gift from Christopher Newgard (Addgene plasmid # 121751 ; http://n2t.net/addgene:121751 ; RRID:Addgene_121751)
