[The description below was written by a language model from this plasmid's Addgene catalogue record and pLannotate feature annotations shown in this document.]
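Description:
IX601: pMVP (L3-L2) FLAG epitope tag + polyA is a small Gateway entry plasmid (about 2.8 kb) from the pMVP modular cloning platform, built by recombining a synthetic 283 bp insert into the Invitrogen pDONR221 P3-P2 donor backbone. It is maintained in E. coli as a high-copy plasmid through a ColE1/pUC-type origin and selected with kanamycin via an aminoglycoside phosphotransferase (KanR) gene. Typical pDONR backbone elements are also annotated. These include the rrnB T1 and T2 transcription terminators upstream of the recombination cassette, which insulate it from read-through transcription, a T7 promoter just outside attL2, and short lacI and lacZα remnants that have no functional role.

The payload sits between attL3 and attL2 recombination sites and consists of a FLAG epitope coding segment followed by the bovine growth hormone polyadenylation signal. The annotation tool matched the tag as a short fragment of 3xFLAG, which is consistent with the single FLAG tag named in the catalogue entry. The plasmid carries no promoter or gene of interest of its own. It is the terminal module in a 3- or 4-component MultiSite Gateway Pro LR reaction, where it is combined with other entry clones carrying compatible att sites and supplying the remaining components, such as the gene of interest, plus a destination vector. After assembly, the FLAG sequence lies immediately downstream of the gene of interest to give a C-terminal epitope fusion, and the bGH signal provides transcript termination and polyadenylation in mammalian cells. This allows tagged expression constructs for detection or immunoprecipitation to be built without custom cloning.
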