Features (pLannotate 1.2.2; 11 found; start..end, strand, type, name):
    121..213     +  CDS            lacI (fragment): lac repressor; lacI; The lac repressor binds to the lac operator to inhibit transcription in E. coli. This inhibition can be relieved by adding lactose or isopropyl-β-D-thiogalactopyranoside (IPTG).
    268..295     -  terminator     rrnB T2 terminator: transcription terminator T2 from the E. coli rrnB gene
    427..470     +  terminator     rrnB T1 terminator: Escherichia coli rrnB; transcription terminator T1 from the E. coli rrnB gene
    517..553     -  CDS            lacZα (fragment): LacZα fragment of β-galactosidase; lacZ fragment
    570..665     +  protein_bind   attL3: mutant version of attL; recombination site for the Gateway® LR reaction LR Clonase™
    680..700     +  CDS            3xFLAG (fragment): three tandem FLAG® epitope tags
    734..845     +  polyA_signal   bGH poly(A) signal: bovine growth hormone polyadenylation signal
    950..1049    -  protein_bind   attL2: mutant version of attL; recombination site for the Gateway® LR reaction LR Clonase™
   1080..1098    -  promoter       T7 promoter: promoter for bacteriophage T7 RNA polymerase
   1232..2041    +  CDS            KanR: aminoglycoside phosphotransferase; aph(3')-Ia; confers resistance to kanamycin in bacteria or G418 (Geneticin®) in eukaryotes
   2188..2776    +  rep_origin     ori: high-copy-number ColE1/pMB1/pBR322/pUC origin of replication
>Addgene plasmid #121751 | IX601: pMVP (L3-L2) FLAG epitope tag + polyA | addgene full sequence | sequence record 237190 | Addgene NGS Result
CTTTCCTGCGTTATCCCCTGATTCTGTGGATAACCGTATTACCGCCTTTGAGTGAGCTGATACCGCTCGC
CGCAGCCGAACGACCGAGCGCAGCGAGTCAGTGAGCGAGGAAGCGGAAGAGCGCCCAATACGCAAACCGC
CTCTCCCCGCGCGTTGGCCGATTCATTAATGCAGCTGGCACGACAGGTTTCCCGACTGGAAAGCGGGCAG
TGAGCGCAACGCAATTAATACGCGTACCGCTAGCCAGGAAGAGTTTGTAGAAACGCAAAAAGGCCATCCG
TCAGGATGGCCTTCTGCTTAGTTTGATGCCTGGCAGTTTATGGCGGGCGTCCTGCCCGCCACCCTCCGGG
CCGTTGCTTCACAACGTTCAAATCCGCTCCCGGCGGATTTGTCCTACTCAGGAGAGCGTTCACCGACAAA
CAACAGATAAAACGAAAGGCCCAGTCTTCCGACTGAGCCTTTCGTTTTATTTGATGCCTGGCAGTTCCCT
ACTCTCGCGTTAACGCTAGCATGGATGTTTTCCCAGTCACGACGTTGTAAAACGACGGCCAGTCTTAAGC
TCGGGCCCCAAATAATGATTTTATTTTGACTGATAGTGACCTGTTCGTTGCAACAAATTGATGAGCAATG
CTTTTTTATAATGCCAACTTTGTATAATAAAGTTGGTGGCGGATCCGACTACAAGGATGACGACGATAAG
TAAGAATTCCTAGAGCTCGCTGATCAGCCTCGACTGTGCCTTCTAGTTGCCAGCCATCTGTTGTTTGCCC
CTCCCCCGTGCCTTCCTTGACCCTGGAAGGTGCCACTCCCACTGTCCTTTCCTAATAAAATGAGGAAATT
GCATCGCATTGTCTGAGTAGGTGTCATTCTATTCTGGGGGGTGGGGTGGGGCAGGACAGCAAGGGGGAGG
ATTGGGAAGAGAATAGCAGGCATGCTGGGGAGGTACCTGACCCAGCTTTCTTGTACAAAGTTGGCATTAT
AAGAAAGCATTGCTTATCAATTTGTTGCAACGAACAGGTCACTATCAGTCAAAATAAAATCATTATTTGC
CATCCAGCTGCAGGGCGGCCGCGATATCCCCTATAGTGAGTCGTATTACATGGTCATAGCTGTTTCCTGG
CAGCTCTGGCCCGTGTCTCAAAATCTCTGATGTTACATTGCACAAGATAAAAATATATCATCATGAACAA
TAAAACTGTCTGCTTACATAAACAGTAATACAAGGGGTGTTATGAGCCATATTCAACGGGAAACGTCGAG
GCCGCGATTAAATTCCAACATGGATGCTGATTTATATGGGTATAAATGGGCTCGCGATAATGTCGGGCAA
TCAGGTGCGACAATCTATCGCTTGTATGGGAAGCCCGATGCGCCAGAGTTGTTTCTGAAACATGGCAAAG
GTAGCGTTGCCAATGATGTTACAGATGAGATGGTCAGACTAAACTGGCTGACGGAATTTATGCCTCTTCC
GACCATCAAGCATTTTATCCGTACTCCTGATGATGCATGGTTACTCACCACTGCGATCCCCGGAAAAACA
GCATTCCAGGTATTAGAAGAATATCCTGATTCAGGTGAAAATATTGTTGATGCGCTGGCAGTGTTCCTGC
GCCGGTTGCATTCGATTCCTGTTTGTAATTGTCCTTTTAACAGCGATCGCGTATTTCGTCTCGCTCAGGC
GCAATCACGAATGAATAACGGTTTGGTTGATGCGAGTGATTTTGATGACGAGCGTAATGGCTGGCCTGTT
GAACAAGTCTGGAAAGAAATGCATAAACTTTTGCCATTCTCACCGGATTCAGTCGTCACTCATGGTGATT
TCTCACTTGATAACCTTATTTTTGACGAGGGGAAATTAATAGGTTGTATTGATGTTGGACGAGTCGGAAT
CGCAGACCGATACCAGGATCTTGCCATCCTATGGAACTGCCTCGGTGAGTTTTCTCCTTCATTACAGAAA
CGGCTTTTTCAAAAATATGGTATTGATAATCCTGATATGAATAAATTGCAGTTTCATTTGATGCTCGATG
AGTTTTTCTAATCAGAATTGGTTAATTGGTTGTAACACTGGCAGAGCATTACGCTGACTTGACGGGACGG
CGCAAGCTCATGACCAAAATCCCTTAACGTGAGTTACGCGTCGTTCCACTGAGCGTCAGACCCCGTAGAA
AAGATCAAAGGATCTTCTTGAGATCCTTTTTTTCTGCGCGTAATCTGCTGCTTGCAAACAAAAAAACCAC
CGCTACCAGCGGTGGTTTGTTTGCCGGATCAAGAGCTACCAACTCTTTTTCCGAAGGTAACTGGCTTCAG
CAGAGCGCAGATACCAAATACTGTTCTTCTAGTGTAGCCGTAGTTAGGCCACCACTTCAAGAACTCTGTA
GCACCGCCTACATACCTCGCTCTGCTAATCCTGTTACCAGTGGCTGCTGCCAGTGGCGATAAGTCGTGTC
TTACCGGGTTGGACTCAAGACGATAGTTACCGGATAAGGCGCAGCGGTCGGGCTGAACGGGGGGTTCGTG
CACACAGCCCAGCTTGGAGCGAACGACCTACACCGAACTGAGATACCTACAGCGTGAGCTATGAGAAAGC
GCCACGCTTCCCGAAGGGAGAAAGGCGGACAGGTATCCGGTAAGCGGCAGGGTCGGAACAGGAGAGCGCA
CGAGGGAGCTTCCAGGGGGAAACGCCTGGTATCTTTATAGTCCTGTCGGGTTTCGCCACCTCTGACTTGA
GCGTCGATTTTTGTGATGCTCGTCAGGGGGGCGGAGCCTATGGAAAAACGCCAGCAACGCGGCCTTTTTA
CGGTTCCTGGCCTTTTGCTGGCCTTTTGCTCACATGTT
